>Addgene plasmid #122762 | pAC10039_pLX-mScarlet(1-75)-NpuDnaE(N)_LZA-IRES-TagBFP2 | depositor full sequence | sequence record 234264 | pAC10039_pLX-mScarlet(1-75)-NpuDnaE(N)_LZA-IRES-TagBFP2 sequence 9291 bps
CCCGGGGTTATTAATAGTAATCAATTACGGGGTCATTAGTTCATAGCCCATATATGGAGTTCCGCGTTAC
ATAACTTACGGTAAATGGCCCGCCTGGCTGACCGCCCAACGACCCCCGCCCATTGACGTCAATAATGACG
TATGTTCCCATAGTAACGCCAATAGGGACTTTCCATTGACGTCAATGGGTGGAGTATTTACGGTAAACTG
CCCACTTGGCAGTACATCAAGTGTATCATATGCCAAGTACGCCCCCTATTGACGTCAATGACGGTAAATG
GCCCGCCTGGCATTATGCCCAGTACATGACCTTATGGGACTTTCCTACTTGGCAGTACATCTACGTATTA
GTCATCGCTATTACCATGGTGATGCGGTTTTGGCAGTACATCAATGGGCGTGGATAGCGGTTTGACTCAC
GGGGATTTCCAAGTCTCCACCCCATTGACGTCAATGGGAGTTTGTTTTGGCACCAAAATCAACGGGACTT
TCCAAAATGTCGTAACAACTCCGCCCCATTGACGCAAATGGGCGGTAGGCGTGTACGGTGGGAGGTCTAT
ATAAGCAGAGCTCTCTGGCTAACTGTCGGGATCAACAAGTTTGTACAAAAAAGCAGGCTCCGAATTCACC
GGTGCCGCCACCATGGTGAGCAAGGGCGAGGCAGTGATCAAGGAGTTCATGCGGTTCAAGGTGCACATGG
AGGGCTCCATGAACGGCCACGAGTTCGAGATCGAGGGCGAGGGCGAGGGCCGCCCCTACGAGGGCACCCA
GACCGCCAAGCTGAAGGTGACCAAGGGTGGCCCCCTGCCCTTCTCCTGGGACATCCTGTCCCCTCAGTTC
ATGTACGGCTCCAGGGCCTTCACCAAGTGCCTTTCATACGAGACCGAGATCCTGACTGTCGAGTACGGAT
TGCTTCCTATCGGCAAAATCGTGGAGAAGAGGATTGAATGTACCGTCTATTCAGTCGATAATAATGGGAA
CATCTACACACAGCCCGTGGCTCAATGGCACGACAGAGGAGAGCAGGAAGTTTTTGAATACTGTCTCGAG
GACGGATCCCTCATCCGCGCTACTAAAGATCATAAGTTTATGACCGTGGACGGCCAGATGCTGCCAATTG
ACGAAATTTTTGAACGAGAGCTGGATCTGATGAGAGTCGACAACCTTCCAAACGGTGGAGGGGGGTCAGG
CTCTGCGCAGCTGGAAAAGGAGCTTCAAGCCCTCGAAAAAAAGTTGGCCCAGCTCGAGTGGGAGAACCAG
GCTCTGGAGAAAGAACTGGCCCAGTGATTAATTAAGAATTCGACCCAGCTTTCTTGTACAAAGTGGTTGG
TAAGCCTATCCCTAACCCTCTCCTCGGTCTCGATTCTACGTAGTAATGAGCTAGCAGTCTCGAGGTTAAC
GAATTCCGCCCCCCCCCTAACGTTACTGGCCGAAGCCGCTTGGAATAAGGCCGGTGTGCGCTTGTCTATA
TGTTATTTTCCACCATATTGCCGTCTTTTGGCAATGTGAGGGCCCGGAAACCTGGCCCTGTCTTCTTGAC
GAGCATTCCTAGGGGTCTTTCCCCTCTCGCCAAAGGAATGCAAGGTCTGTTGAATGTCGTGAAGGAAGCA
GTTCCTCTGGAAGCTTCTTGAAGACAAACAACGTCTGTAGCGACCCTTTGCAGGCAGCGGAACCCCCCAC
CTGGCGACAGGTGCCCCTGCGGCCAAAAGCCACGTGTATAAGATACACCTGCAAAGGCGGCACAACCCCA
GTGCCACGTTGTGAGTTGGATAGTTGTGGAAAGAGTCAAATGGCTCTCCTCAAGCGTATTCAACAAGGGG
CTGAAGGATGCCCAGAAGGTACCCCATTGTATGGGATCTGATCTGGGGCCTCGGTGCACATGCTTTACAT
GTGTTTAGTCGAGGTTAAAAAAACGTCTAGGCCCCCCGAACCACGGGGACGTGGTTTTCCTTTGAAAAAC
ACGATAATACCATGGCCATGAGCGAGCTGATTAAGGAGAACATGCACATGAAGCTGTACATGGAGGGCAC
CGTGGACAACCATCACTTCAAGTGCACATCCGAGGGCGAAGGCAAGCCCTACGAGGGCACCCAGACCATG
AGAATCAAGGTGGTCGAGGGCGGCCCTCTCCCCTTCGCCTTCGACATCCTGGCTACTAGCTTCCTCTACG
GCAGCAAGACCTTCATCAACCACACCCAGGGCATCCCCGACTTCTTCAAGCAGTCCTTCCCTGAGGGCTT
CACATGGGAGAGAGTCACCACATACGAAGACGGGGGCGTGCTGACCGCTACCCAGGACACCAGCCTCCAG
GACGGCTGCCTCATCTACAACGTCAAGATCAGAGGGGTGAACTTCACATCCAACGGCCCTGTGATGCAGA
AGAAAACACTCGGCTGGGAGGCCTTCACCGAGACGCTGTACCCCGCTGACGGCGGCCTGGAAGGCAGAAA
CGACATGGCCCTGAAGCTCGTGGGCGGGAGCCATCTGATCGCAAACATCAAGACCACATATAGATCCAAG
AAACCCGCTAAGAACCTCAAGATGCCTGGCGTCTACTATGTGGACTACAGACTGGAAAGAATCAAGGAGG
CCAACAACGAGACCTACGTCGAGCAGCACGAGGTGGCAGTGGCCAGATACTGCGACCTCCCTAGCAAACT
GGGGCACAAGCTTAATTAACACCGGTGGCGCGTTAAGTCGACAATCAACCTCTGGATTACAAAATTTGTG
AAAGATTGACTGGTATTCTTAACTATGTTGCTCCTTTTACGCTATGTGGATACGCTGCTTTAATGCCTTT
GTATCATGCTATTGCTTCCCGTATGGCTTTCATTTTCTCCTCCTTGTATAAATCCTGGTTGCTGTCTCTT
TATGAGGAGTTGTGGCCCGTTGTCAGGCAACGTGGCGTGGTGTGCACTGTGTTTGCTGACGCAACCCCCA
CTGGTTGGGGCATTGCCACCACCTGTCAGCTCCTTTCCGGGACTTTCGCTTTCCCCCTCCCTATTGCCAC
GGCGGAACTCATCGCCGCCTGCCTTGCCCGCTGCTGGACAGGGGCTCGGCTGTTGGGCACTGACAATTCC
GTGGTGTTGTCGGGGAAATCATCGTCCTTTCCTTGGCTGCTCGCCTGTGTTGCCACCTGGATTCTGCGCG
GGACGTCCTTCTGCTACGTCCCTTCGGCCCTCAATCCAGCGGACCTTCCTTCCCGCGGCCTGCTGCCGGC
TCTGCGGCCTCTTCCGCGTCTTCGCCTTCGCCCTCAGACGAGTCGGATCTCCCTTTGGGCCGCCTCCCCG
CGTCGACTTTAAGACCAATGACTTACAAGGCAGCTGTAGATCTTAGCCACTTTTTAAAAGAAAAGGGGGG
ACTGGAAGGGCTAATTCACTCCCAACGAAGACAAGATCTGCTTTTTGCTTGTACTGGGTCTCTCTGGTTA
GACCAGATCTGAGCCTGGGAGCTCTCTGGCTAACTAGGGAACCCACTGCTTAAGCCTCAATAAAGCTTGC
CTTGAGTGCTTCAAGTAGTGTGTGCCCGTCTGTTGTGTGACTCTGGTAACTAGAGATCCCTCAGACCCTT
TTAGTCAGTGTGGAAAATCTCTAGCAGTACGTATAGTAGTTCATGTCATCTTATTATTCAGTATTTATAA
CTTGCAAAGAAATGAATATCAGAGAGTGAGAGGAACTTGTTTATTGCAGCTTATAATGGTTACAAATAAA
GCAATAGCATCACAAATTTCACAAATAAAGCATTTTTTTCACTGCATTCTAGTTGTGGTTTGTCCAAACT
CATCAATGTATCTTATCATGTCTGGCTCTAGCTATCCCGCCCCTAACTCCGCCCATCCCGCCCCTAACTC
CGCCCAGTTCCGCCCATTCTCCGCCCCATGGCTGACTAATTTTTTTTATTTATGCAGAGGCCGAGGCCGC
CTCGGCCTCTGAGCTATTCCAGAAGTAGTGAGGAGGCTTTTTTGGAGGCCTAGGGACGTACCCAATTCGC
CCTATAGTGAGTCGTATTACGCGCGCTCACTGGCCGTCGTTTTACAACGTCGTGACTGGGAAAACCCTGG
CGTTACCCAACTTAATCGCCTTGCAGCACATCCCCCTTTCGCCAGCTGGCGTAATAGCGAAGAGGCCCGC
ACCGATCGCCCTTCCCAACAGTTGCGCAGCCTGAATGGCGAATGGG
[124 nt withheld, positions 4177-4300]
C
[91 nt withheld, positions 4302-4392]
A
[49 nt withheld, positions 4394-4442]
CCTTTGACGTTGGAGTCCACGTTCTTT
[37 nt withheld, positions 4470-4506]
ACCCTATCTCGGTCTATTCTTTTGATTTATAAGGGATTTTGCCGATTTCGGCCTATTGGTTAAAAAATGA
GCTGATTTAACAAAAATTTAACGCGAATTTTAACAAAATATTAACGCTTACAATTTAGGTGGCACTTTTC
GGGGAAATGTGCGCGGAACCCCTATTTGTTTATTTTTCTAAATACATTCAAATATGTATCCGCTCATGAG
ACAATAACCCTGATAAATGCTTCAATAATATTGAAAAAGGAAGAGTATGAGTATTCAACATTTCCGTGTC
GCCCTTATTCCCTTTTTTGCGGCATTTTGCCTTCCTGTTTTTGCTCACCCAGAAACGCTGGTGAAAGTAA
AAGATGCTGAAGATCAGTTGGGTGCACGAGTGGGTTACATCGAACTGGATCTCAACAGCGGTAAGATCCT
TGAGAGTTTTCGCCCCGAAGAACGTTTTCCAATGATGAGCACTTTTAAAGTTCTGCTATGTGGCGCGGTA
TTATCCCGTATTGACGCCGGGCAAGAGCAACTCGGTCGCCGCATACACTATTCTCAGAATGACTTGGTTG
AGTACTCACCAGTCACAGAAAAGCATCTTACGGATGGCATGACAGTAAGAGAATTATGCAGTGCTGCCAT
AACCATGAGTGATAACACTGCGGCCAACTTACTTCTGACAACGATCGGAGGACCGAAGGAGCTAACCGCT
TTTTTGCACAACATGGGGGATCATGTAACTCGCCTTGATCGTTGGGAACCGGAGCTGAATGAAGCCATAC
CAAACGACGAGCGTGACACCACGATGCCTGTAGCAATGGCAACAACGTTGCGCAAACTATTAACTGGCGA
ACTACTTACTCTAGCTTCCCGGCAACAATTAATAGACTGGATGGAGGCGGATAAAGTTGCAGGACCACTT
CTGCGCTCGGCCCTTCCGGCTGGCTGGTTTATTGCTGATAAATCTGGAGCCGGTGAGCGTGGGTCTCGCG
GTATCATTGCAGCACTGGGGCCAGATGGTAAGCCCTCCCGTATCGTAGTTATCTACACGACGGGGAGTCA
GGCAACTATGGATGAACGAAATAGACAGATCGCTGAGATAGGTGCCTCACTGATTAAGCATTGGTAACTG
TCAGACCAAGTTTACTCATATATACTTTAGATTGATTTAAAACTTCATTTTTAATTTAAAAGGATCTAGG
TGAAGATCCTTTTTGATAATCTCATGACCAAAATCCCTTAACGTGAGTTTTCGTTCCACTGAGCGTCAGA
CCCCGTAGAAAAGATCAAAGGATCTTCTTGAGATCCTTTTTTTCTGCGCGTAATCTGCTGCTTGCAAACA
AAAAAACCACCGCTACCAGCGGTGGTTTGTTTGCCGGATCAAGAGCTACCAACTCTTTTTCCGAAGGTAA
CTGGCTTCAGCAGAGCGCAGATACCAAATACTGTTCTTCTAGTGTAGCCGTAGTTAGGCCACCACTTCAA
GAACTCTGTAGCACCGCCTACATACCTCGCTCTGCTAATCCTGTTACCAGTGGCTGCTGCCAGTGGCGAT
AAGTCGTGTCTTACCGGGTTGGACTCAAGACGATAGTTACCGGATAAGGCGCAGCGGTCGGGCTGAACGG
GGGGTTCGTGCACACAGCCCAGCTTGGAGCGAACGACCTACACCGAACTGAGATACCTACAGCGTGAGCT
ATGAGAAAGCGCCACGCTTCCCGAAGGGAGAAAGGCGGACAGGTATCCGGTAAGCGGCAGGGTCGGAACA
GGAGAGCGCACGAGGGAGCTTCCAGGGGGAAACGCCTGGTATCTTTATAGTCCTGTCGGGTTTCGCCACC
TCTGACTTGAGCGTCGATTTTTGTGATGCTCGTCAGGGGGGCGGAGCCTATGGAAAAACGCCAGCAACGC
GGCCTTTTTACGGTTCCTGGCCTTTTGCTGGCCTTTTGCTCACATGTTCTTTCCTGCGTTATCCCCTGAT
TCTGTGGATAACCGTATTACCGCCTTTGAGTGAGCTGATACCGCTCGCCGCAGCCGAACGACCGAGCGCA
GCGAGTCAGTGAGCGAGGAAGCGGAAGAGCGCCCAATACGCAAACCGCCTCTCCCCGCGCGTTGGCCGAT
TCATTAATGCAGCTGGCACGACAGGTTTCCCGACTGGAAAGCGGGCAGTGAGCGCAACGCAATTAATGTG
AGTTAGCTCACTCATTAGGCACCCCAGGCTTTACACTTTATGCTTCCGGCTCGTATGTTGTGTGGAATTG
TGAGCGGATAACAATTTCACACAGGAAACAGCTATGACCATGATTACGCCAAGCGCGCAATTAACCCTCA
CTAAAGGGAACAAAAGCTGGAGCTGCAAGCTTAATGTAGTCTTATGCAATACTCTTGTAGTCTTGCAACA
TGGTAACGATGAGTTAGCAACATGCCTTACAAGGAGAGAAAAAGCACCGTGCATGCCGATTGGTGGAAGT
AAGGTGGTACGATCGTGCCTTATTAGGAAGGCAACAGACGGGTCTGACATGGATTGGACGAACCACTGAA
TTGCCGCATTGCAGAGATATTGTATTTAAGTGCCTAGCTCGATACATAAACGGGTCTCTCTGGTTAGACC
AGATCTGAGCCTGGGAGCTCTCTGGCTAACTAGGGAACCCACTGCTTAAGCCTCAATAAAGCTTGCCTTG
AGTGCTTCAAGTAGTGTGTGCCCGTCTGTTGTGTGACTCTGGTAACTAGAGATCCCTCAGACCCTTTTAG
TCAGTGTGGAAAATCTCTAGCAGTGGCGCCCGAACAGGGACTTGAAAGCGAAAGGGAAACCAGAGGAGCT
CTCTCGACGCAGGACTCGGCTTGCTGAAGCGCGCACGGCAAGAGGCGAGGGGCGGCGACTGGTGAGTACG
CCAAAAATTTTGACTAGCGGAGGCTAGAAGGAGAGAGATGGGTGCGAGAGCGTCAGTATTAAGCGGGGGA
GAATTAGATCGCGATGGGAAAAAATTCGGTTAAGGCCAGGGGGAAAGAAAAAATATAAATTAAAACATAT
AGTATGGGCAAGCAGGGAGCTAGAACGATTCGCAGTTAATCCTGGCCTGTTAGAAACATCAGAAGGCTGT
AGACAAATACTGGGACAGCTACAACCATCCCTTCAGACAGGATCAGAAGAACTTAGATCATTATATAATA
CAGTAGCAACCCTCTATTGTGTGCATCAAAGGATAGAGATAAAAGACACCAAGGAAGCTTTAGACAAGAT
AGAGGAAGAGCAAAACAAAAGTAAGACCACCGCACAGCAAGCGGCCGCTGATCTTCAGACCTGGAGGAGG
AGATATGAGGGACAATTGGAGAAGTGAATTATATAAATATAAAGTAGTAAAAATTGAACCATTAGGAGTA
GCACCCACCAAGGCAAAGAGAAGAGTGGTGCAGAGAGAAAAAAGAGCAGTGGGAATAGGAGCTTTGTTCC
TTGGGTTCTTGGGAGCAGCAGGAAGCACTATGGGCGCAGCGTCAATGACGCTGACGGTACAGGCCAGACA
ATTATTGTCTGGTATAGTGCAGCAGCAGAACAATTTGCTGAGGGCTATTGAGGCGCAACAGCATCTGTTG
CAACTCACAGTCTGGGGCATCAAGCAGCTCCAGGCAAGAATCCTGGCTGTGGAAAGATACCTAAAGGATC
AACAGCTCCTGGGGATTTGGGGTTGCTCTGGAAAACTCATTTGCACCACTGCTGTGCCTTGGAATGCTAG
TTGGAGTAATAAATCTCTGGAACAGATTTGGAATCACACGACCTGGATGGAGTGGGACAGAGAAATTAAC
AATTACACAAGCTTAATACACTCCTTAATTGAAGAATCGCAAAACCAGCAAGAAAAGAATGAACAAGAAT
TATTGGAATTAGATAAATGGGCAAGTTTGTGGAATTGGTTTAACATAACAAATTGGCTGTGGTATATAAA
ATTATTCATAATGATAGTAGGAGGCTTGGTAGGTTTAAGAATAGTTTTTGCTGTACTTTCTATAGTGAAT
AGAGTTAGGCAGGGATATTCACCATTATCGTTTCAGACCCACCTCCCAACCCCGAGGGGACCCTTGCGCC
TTTTCCAAGGCAGCCCTGGGTTTGCGCAGGGACGCGGCTGCTCTGGGCGTGGTTCCGGGAAACGCAGCGG
CGCCGACCCTGGGTCTCGCACATTCTTCACGTCCGTTCGCAGCGTCACCCGGATCTTCGCCGCTACCCTT
GTGGGCCCCCCGGCGACGCTTCCTGCTCCGCCCCTAAGTCGGGAAGGTTCCTTGCGGTTCGCGGCGTGCC
GGACGTGACAAACGGAAGCCGCACGTCTCACTAGTACCCTCGCAGACGGACAGCGCCAGGGAGCAATGGC
AGCGCGCCGACCGCGATGGGCTGTGGCCAATAGCGGCTGCTCAGCAGGGCGCGCCGAGAGCAGCGGCCGG
GAAGGGGCGGTGCGGGAGGCGGGGTGTGGGGCGGTAGTGTGGGCCCTGTTCCTGCCCGCGCGGTGTTCCG
CATTCTGCAAGCCTCCGGAGCGCACGTCGGCAGTCGGCTCCCTCGTTGACCGAATCACCGACCTCTCTCC
CCAGGGGGTACCCAGCTGTCTAGAGAATTCTAGATCTTGAGACAAATGGCAGTATTCATCCACAATTTTA
AAAGAAAAGGGGGGATTGGGGGGTACAGTGCAGGGGAAAGAATAGTAGACATAATAGCAACAGACATACA
AACTAAAGAATTACAAAAACAAATTACAAAAATTCAAAATTTTCGGGTTTATTACAGGGACAGCAGAGAT
CCACTTTGGCGCCGGCTCGAGGGGG
Features (pLannotate 1.2.2; 33 found; start..end, strand, type, name):
     65..368     +  enhancer       CMV enhancer: human cytomegalovirus immediate early enhancer
    369..572     +  promoter       CMV promoter: human cytomegalovirus (CMV) immediate early promoter
    595..619     +  protein_bind   attB1: mutant version of attB; recombination site for the Gateway® BP reaction BP Clonase™
    643..867     +  CDS            mScarlet (fragment): mScarlet is a basic (constitutively fluorescent) red fluorescent protein published in 2016, derived from synthetic construct. It has moderate acid sensitivity.
    868..1167    +  CDS            dnaE-N (fragment): DPO3A_SYNY3 - Experimental evidence at protein level: Swiss-Prot protein existence level 1. DNA polymerase III is a complex, multichain enzyme responsible for most of the replicative synthesis in bacteria. This DNA polymerase also exhibits 3' to 5' exonuclease activity. The alpha chain is the DNA polymerase (By similarity). From Synechocystis sp. (strain PCC 6803 / Kazusa).
   1303..1327    -  protein_bind   attB2: mutant version of attB; recombination site for the Gateway® BP reaction BP Clonase™
   1329..1370    +  CDS            V5 tag: epitope tag from simian virus 5
   1409..1978    +  misc_feature   IRES2: internal ribosome entry site (IRES) of the encephalomyocarditis virus (EMCV)
   1978..2679    +  CDS            TagBFP: monomeric blue fluorescent protein mammalian codon-optimized
   2703..3291    +  misc_feature   WPRE: woodchuck hepatitis virus posttranscriptional regulatory element
   3342..3361    +  misc_feature   cPPT/CTS (fragment): central polypurine tract and central termination sequence of HIV-1
   3363..3596    +  LTR            3' LTR (ΔU3): self-inactivating 3' long terminal repeat (LTR) from HIV-1
   3674..3795    +  polyA_signal   SV40 poly(A) signal: SV40 polyadenylation signal
   3835..3970    +  rep_origin     SV40 ori: SV40 origin of replication
   3991..4009    -  promoter       T7 promoter: promoter for bacteriophage T7 RNA polymerase
   4017..4172    +  CDS            lacZα (fragment): LacZα fragment of β-galactosidase; lacZ fragment
   4177..4605    +  rep_origin     f1 ori (sequence partly withheld): f1 bacteriophage origin of replication; arrow indicates direction of (+) strand synthesis
   4658..4762    +  promoter       AmpR promoter: bla
   4763..5623    +  CDS            AmpR: β-lactamase; bla; confers resistance to ampicillin, carbenicillin, and related antibiotics
   5794..6382    +  rep_origin     ori: high-copy-number ColE1/pMB1/pBR322/pUC origin of replication
   6565..6657    +  CDS            lacI (fragment): lac repressor; lacI; The lac repressor binds to the lac operator to inhibit transcription in E. coli. This inhibition can be relieved by adding lactose or isopropyl-β-D-thiogalactopyranoside (IPTG).
   6670..6691    +  protein_bind   CAP binding site: CAP binding activates transcription in the presence of cAMP. E. coli catabolite activator protein
   6706..6736    +  promoter       lac promoter: promoter for the E. coli lac operon
   6744..6760    +  protein_bind   lac operator: The lac repressor binds to the lac operator to inhibit transcription in E. coli. This inhibition can be relieved by adding lactose or isopropyl-β-D-thiogalactopyranoside (IPTG). lac repressor encoded by lacI
   6805..6823    +  promoter       T3 promoter: promoter for bacteriophage T3 RNA polymerase
   6851..7077    +  promoter       RSV promoter: Rous sarcoma virus enhancer/promoter
   7078..7258    +  LTR            5' LTR (truncated): truncated 5' long terminal repeat (LTR) from HIV-1
   7305..7430    +  misc_feature   HIV-1 Ψ: packaging signal of human immunodeficiency virus type 1
   7414..7777    +  CDS            HIV-1 gag (fragment): gag protein from human immunodeficiency virus 1; gag
   7923..8156    +  misc_feature   RRE: The Rev response element (RRE) of HIV-1 allows for Rev-dependent mRNA export from the nucleus to the cytoplasm.
   8533..8559    +  CDS            Rev (fragment): human immunodeficiency virus 1 (HIV-1) Rev protein; rev; enhances nuclear export of unspliced and incompletely spliced viral mRNAs
   8560..9060    +  promoter       hPGK promoter: human phosphoglycerate kinase 1 promoter
   9122..9239    +  misc_feature   cPPT/CTS: central polypurine tract and central termination sequence of HIV-1
