[The description below was written by a language model from this plasmid's Addgene catalogue record and pLannotate feature annotations shown in this document.]
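Description:
pAC10039_pLX-mScarlet(1-75)-NpuDnaE(N)_LZA-IRES-TagBFP2 is a 9,291-nt lentiviral mammalian expression plasmid made by Gateway recombination into a pLX-DEST-IRES-TagBFP2 destination backbone. It is propagated in E. coli through a high-copy ColE1/pUC origin with ampicillin resistance (AmpR), and also carries an f1 origin and an SV40 origin. The viral framework is of the third-generation, self-inactivating type. An RSV promoter drives a truncated HIV-1 5' LTR, followed by the Ψ packaging signal with a gag fragment, the RRE for Rev-dependent export of the genomic RNA, and a cPPT/CTS. A WPRE, a ΔU3 3' LTR and an SV40 polyadenylation signal lie downstream of the cargo.

The payload sits between attB1 and attB2 sites downstream of the CMV enhancer/promoter. It encodes residues 1–75 of the red fluorescent protein mScarlet fused to the N-terminal half of a split DnaE intein, named as Npu DnaE in the record although the annotation tool matched it to the Synechocystis homologue. The "LZA" element in the name, presumably a leucine zipper, falls in an unannotated stretch before attB2. A V5 tag is annotated after attB2, but the record does not show whether it is in frame with the insert. An EMCV IRES then allows TagBFP2 to be translated from the same transcript, so blue fluorescence marks transduced cells. An hPGK promoter is also annotated just upstream of the cPPT, with no dedicated coding sequence assigned to it.

The construct belongs to a split selectable marker system. The mScarlet fragment is expected to be non-fluorescent alone and to yield intact red protein only after intein-mediated trans-splicing with a complementary C-terminal partner delivered on a second vector, reporting co-transduction.
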