Addgene plasmid #122762: pAC10039_pLX-mScarlet(1-75)-NpuDnaE(N)_LZA-IRES-TagBFP2
Purpose: Plasmid 39:Lentiviral vector encoding mScarlet(1-75)-NpuDnaE(N)_LZAand TagBFP2
Depositing lab: Albert Cheng. Publication: Split Selectable Markers. Jillette N, Du M, Cheng AW. bioRxiv 452979 10.1101/452979.
Backbone
  Vector backbone: pAC10094_pLX-DEST-IRES-TagBFP2 (Addgene# 122814)
  Vector type: Mammalian Expression, Lentiviral
  Selectable markers: mScarlet(1-75)-NpuDnaE(N)_LZA
Growth in bacteria
  Bacterial resistance: Ampicillin, 100 μg/mL
  Growth temperature: 30°C
  Growth strain: NEB Stable
  Copy number: Unknown
Gene/Insert
  Gene/Insert name: mScarlet(1-75)-NpuDnaE(N)_LZA
  Species: Synthetic
  Cloning method: Gateway Cloning
  Sequencing primers: 5′ CMV-Forward; 3′ IRES-R
Terms and licenses: Academic/Nonprofit Terms; Industry Terms: Not Available to Industry
Depositor comments: Please visit https://www.biorxiv.org/content/10.1101/452979v2 for BioRxiv preprint.
How to cite: pAC10039_pLX-mScarlet(1-75)-NpuDnaE(N)_LZA-IRES-TagBFP2 was a gift from Albert Cheng (Addgene plasmid # 122762)
